Addgene plasmid #35100: p6868 MSCV-IP N-V5 Zer1
Depositing lab: Peter Howley. Depositing organization: Harvard Medical School. Publication: Systematic identification of interactions between host cell proteins and E7 oncoproteins from diverse human papillomaviruses. White EA, Sowa ME, Tan MJ, Jeudy S, Hayes SD, Santha S, Munger K, Harper JW, Howley PM. Proc Natl Acad Sci U S A. 2012 Jan 9. 10.1073/pnas.1116776109 PubMed 22232672.
Backbone
  Vector backbone: MSCV-IP N-V5
  Vector type: Mammalian Expression, Retroviral
  Selectable markers: Puromycin
Growth in bacteria
  Bacterial resistance: Ampicillin, 100 μg/mL
  Growth temperature: 37°C
  Growth strain: DH5alpha
  Copy number: Unknown
Gene/Insert
  Gene/Insert name: Zer1
  Species: H. sapiens (human)
  Entrez Gene: ZER1 (a.k.a. C9orf60, Hzyg, RP11-545E17.4, ZYG, ZYG11BL)
  Promoter: MSCV LTR
  Tag / fusion protein: V5 (N terminal on backbone)
  Cloning method: Gateway Cloning
  Sequencing primers: 5′ unknown
Terms and licenses: Academic/Nonprofit Terms; Industry Terms: Not Available to Industry
How to cite: p6868 MSCV-IP N-V5 Zer1 was a gift from Peter Howley (Addgene plasmid # 35100 ; http://n2t.net/addgene:35100 ; RRID:Addgene_35100)
