[The description below was written by a language model from this plasmid's Addgene catalogue record.]
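Description:
p6868 MSCV-IP N-V5 Zer1 is a retroviral mammalian expression plasmid built on the MSCV-IP N-V5 backbone, a murine stem cell virus-derived vector. It is propagated in E. coli under ampicillin selection; the record lists the copy number as unknown and does not name the bacterial origin of replication. As a retroviral transfer vector, it would normally be introduced into a packaging cell line to produce virus that integrates the region between the long terminal repeats into target cell genomes. Transduced mammalian cells can then be selected with puromycin. The "IP" in the backbone name likely denotes an IRES-puromycin cassette, which would link the marker to the insert transcript, but the record does not spell this arrangement out.

The insert is human ZER1, also known as ZYG11BL, placed into the vector by Gateway recombination cloning. Expression is driven by the MSCV LTR, which serves as both viral regulatory element and promoter. The backbone supplies a V5 epitope fused to the N terminus of the protein, allowing detection or immunoprecipitation with anti-V5 antibodies without the need for a ZER1-specific reagent.

The associated publication describes a systematic survey of interactions between host cell proteins and E7 oncoproteins from diverse human papillomaviruses. This suggests the construct was used to generate cells stably expressing tagged ZER1 for examining or validating such interactions, for example by co-immunoprecipitation. No feature table or sequence annotation accompanies the record, so finer details such as attB sites, the packaging signal and the exact layout of the selection cassette cannot be confirmed here.
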