>Addgene plasmid #35100 | p6868 MSCV-IP N-V5 Zer1 | addgene partial sequence | sequence record 44416 | pLXSN-5
CACTCCTTCTCTAGGCGCCGGAATTAGATCTGCCACCATGGGTAAGCCTATCCCTAACCCTCTCCTCGGT
CTCGATTCTACGGCTCGAGGTTATCAAACAAGTTTGTACAAAAAAGTTGGCATGGCGTCCGACACTCCCG
AGTCGCTGATGGCCCTCTGTACTGACTTCTGCTTGCGCAACCTGGATGGCACCCTGGGCTACCTGCTGGA
CAAGGAGACCCTGCGGCTACATCCGGACATCTTCTTGCCCAGCGAGATCTGTGACCGGCTCGTCAATGAG
TATGTGGAGCTGGTGAACGCTGCCTGTAACTTCGAGCCACACGAGAGCTTCTTCAGCCTCTTTTCGGACC
CCCGCAGCACCCGCCTCACGCGGATCCACCTCCGTGAGGACCTGGTGCAGGACCAGGACCTGGAGGCCAT
CCGCAAGCAGGACCTGGTGGAGCTGTACCTGACTAACTGCGAGAAGCTGTCCGCCAAGAGCCTGCAGACA
CTGAGGAGCTTCAGCCACACCCTGGTGTCCTTGAGCCTCTTCGGCTGTACAAACATTTTCTATGAGGAGG
AGAACCCAGGGGGCTGTGAAGATGAGTACCTCGTCAACCCCACCTGCCAGGTGCTGGTTAAGGATTTCAC
CTTCGAGGGCTTCAGCCGCCTCCGCTTCCTCAACTTGGGCCGCATGATTGATTGGGTCCCTGTGGAGTCC
CTGCTGCGGCCGCTTAACTCCCTGGCTGCCTTGGACCTCTCAGGCATTCAGACGAGCGACGCCGCCTTCC
TCACCCAGTGGAAAGACAGCCTGGTGTCCCTCGTCCTCTACAACATGGACCTGTCCGACGACCACATCCG
GGTCATCGTGCAGCTGCACAAGCTGCGACACCTGGACATCTCCCGAGACCGCCTCTCCAGCTACTACAAG
TTCAAGCTGACTCGGGAGGTGCTGAGCCT
